Addgene plasmid #17526: pBRIT Pax7 N33-170C
Depositing lab: Michael Rudnicki. Depositing organization: Ottawa Hospital Research Institute. Publication: Pax7 activates myogenic genes by recruitment of a histone methyltransferase complex. McKinnell IW, Ishibashi J, Le Grand F, Punch VG, Addicks GC, Greenblatt JF, Dilworth FJ, Rudnicki MA. Nat Cell Biol. 2008 Jan . 10(1):77-84. 10.1038/ncb1671 PubMed 18066051.
Backbone
  Vector backbone: pBRIT-LoxP-HA/FLAG-puro
  Backbone size w/o insert (bp): 5200
  Vector type: Mammalian Expression, Retroviral, Cre/Lox
  Selectable markers: Puromycin
Growth in bacteria
  Bacterial resistance: Ampicillin, 100 μg/mL
  Growth temperature: 37°C
  Growth strain: DH5alpha
  Copy number: High Copy
Gene/Insert
  Gene/Insert name: Pax7
  Species: M. musculus (mouse)
  Insert size (bp): 1100
  Mutation: Deletion of aa 34-159 (paired domain)
  Entrez Gene: Pax7 (a.k.a. Pax-7)
  Tag / fusion protein: FLAG (C terminal on backbone)
  Cloning method: Restriction Enzyme; 5′ cloning site BamHI (not destroyed); 3′ cloning site XhoI (not destroyed)
  Sequencing primers: 5′ pBABE5'; 3′ pBABE3'
Terms and licenses: Academic/Nonprofit Terms; Industry Terms: Not Available to Industry
How to cite: pBRIT Pax7 N33-170C was a gift from Michael Rudnicki (Addgene plasmid # 17526 ; http://n2t.net/addgene:17526 ; RRID:Addgene_17526)
