[The description below was written by a language model from this plasmid's Addgene catalogue record.]
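Description:
pBRIT Pax7 N33-170C is a retroviral mammalian expression plasmid built on the pBRIT-LoxP-HA/FLAG-puro backbone (about 5.2 kb without insert). It is maintained in E. coli as a high-copy plasmid under ampicillin selection, and transduced or transfected mammalian cells are selected with puromycin. The vector is catalogued as Cre/Lox, and the backbone name indicates loxP sites, which in vectors of this kind generally allow Cre-mediated excision of integrated sequence. However, the record does not describe the position or orientation of the sites. No feature table is provided, so the promoter driving the insert, the LTR arrangement and the packaging signal are not explicitly stated. The use of pBABE-type sequencing primers suggests a pBABE-like layout around the cloning site.

The payload is a roughly 1.1 kb mouse Pax7 coding sequence cloned between BamHI and XhoI sites, both retained. It carries an internal deletion recorded as removing amino acids 34–159, which eliminates the paired domain, one of the DNA-binding domains of this paired-box transcription factor. The construct name implies a junction of residue 33 to residue 170, which does not exactly match the annotated deletion boundaries, so the precise endpoints should be checked against sequence. The protein is expressed with a C-terminal FLAG tag supplied by the backbone. The backbone name also mentions HA, but only FLAG is listed as a tag for this construct.

The associated study examined how Pax7 activates myogenic genes by recruiting a histone methyltransferase complex. In that context, the plasmid is suited to stable retroviral expression of a tagged domain-deletion mutant, for example to test whether the paired domain is needed for protein interactions or target gene activation, with detection or immunoprecipitation through the epitope tag.
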