>Addgene plasmid #17526 | pBRIT Pax7 N33-170C | depositor partial sequence | sequence record 8664 | Author sequence
TGCGTCTGTACTAGTAGCTACTAGCTCGTATCTGGCGGACCCGTGGTGGAACTGACGAGTTCTGAACANC
GGGCGCAACCNTGGGAGACGTCCCAGGGACTTTGGGGCCGTTTTTGTGGCCCGACCTGAGGAAGGGAGTC
GATGTGGAATCCGACCCCGTCAGGATATGTGGTTCTGGTAGGAGACGAGAACCTAAAACAGTTCCCGCCT
CCGTCTGAATTTTTGCTTTCGGTTTGGAACCGAAGCCGCGCGTCTTGTCTGCTGCAGCGCTGCAGCATCG
TTCTGTGTTGTCTCTGTCTGACTGTGTTTCTGTATTTGTCTGAAAATTAGGGCCAGACTGTTACCACTCC
CTTAAGTTTGACCTTAGGTCACTGGAAAGATGTCGAGCGGATCGCTCACAACCAGTCGGTAGATGTCAAG
AAGAGACGTTGGGTTACCTTCTGCTCTGCAGAATGGCCAACCTTTAACGTCGGATGGCCGCGAGACGGCA
CCTTTAACCGAGACCTCATCACCCAGGTTAAGATCAAGGTCTTTTCACCTGGCCCGCATGGACACCCAGA
CCAGGTCCCCTACATCGTGACCTGGGAAGCCTTGGCTTTTGACCCCCCTCCCTGGGTCAAGCCCTTTGTA
CACCCTAAGCCTCCGCCTCCTCTTCCTCCATCCGCCCCGTCTCTCCCCCTTGAACCTCCTCGTTCGACCC
CGCCTCGATCCTCCCTTTATCCAGCCCTCACTCCTTCTCTAGGCGCCGGCCGGATCTATAACTTCGTATA
ATGTATGCTATACGAAGTTATGGATCTAATTAACCCTCACTAAAGGGAACAAAAGCTGGAGCTCCACCGC
GGTGGCGGCCGCTCTAGCCCGGGCGGATCCGCCACCATGGCGGCGCTGCCCGGCGCGGTCCCCAGGATGA
TGAGACCCGGCCCGGGGCAGAACTACCCGCGCACCGGCTTCCCCCTGGAAGTGTCCACCCCTCTTGAATT
CATCAAGTTCGGGAAGAAAGAGGACGACGAGGAAGGAGACAAGAAAGAAGAAGATGGCGAGAAGAAAGCC
AAACACAGCATCGATGGCATCCTGGGCGACAAAGGGAACCGTCTGGATGAGGGCTCAGATGTGGAATCAG
AACCCGACCTCCCCCTGAAGCGCAAGCAGCGCCGCAGTCGGACCACGTTCACAGCCGAGCAGCTGGAGGA
GCTAGAGAAGGCCTTTGAGAGGACCCACTACCCGGACATCTACACCCGGGAGGAGCTGGCACAGAGGACC
AAGCTCACGGAGGCACGCGTCCAGGTCTGGTTCAGTAACCGGCGTGCCCGCTGGCGCAAGCAGGCAGGAG
CTAACCAGCTGGCCGCCTTCAACCACCTTCTGCCGGGAGGTTTCCCACCCACCGGCATGCCCACGCTGCC
ACCCTACCAGCTGCCGGACTCTACCTACCCCACCACCACCATCTCCCAAGATGGGGGCAGCACAGTACAC
AGGCCCCAGCCCCTTCCGCCATCAACCATGCATCAGGGTGGGCTGGCTGCGGCCGCTGCAGCAGCAGACA
CCAGCTCTGCCTACGGAGCCCGCCACAGCTTCTCCAGCTACTCTGACAGCTTCATGAACCCTGGGGCTCC
CTCCAACCACATGAACCCTGTCAGCAATGGCCTGTCTCCTCAGGTCATGAGCATCCTTAGCAACCCGAGT
GCCGTGCCTCCACAGCCCCAGGCCGACTTCTCCATCTCCCCGCTGCATGGAGGCCTGGACTCGGCTTCCT
CCATCTCAGCCAGCTGCAGCCAACGGGCCGACTCCATCAAGCCAGGAGACAGCTTGCCCACGTCCCAGTC
TTACTGCCCACCCACCTACAGCACCACTGGCTACAGTGTGGACCCTGTGGCTGGCTACCAGTACAGCCAG
TATGGCCAAACTGCTGTTGATTACCTGGCCAAAAACGTGAGCCTGTCCACACAGCGCCGTATGAAGCTTG
GGGAACACTCCGCTGTGCTGGGACTTCTTCCTGTGGAAACGGGACAAGCCTACCTCGAGGACTACAAGGA
TGACGATGACAAGGATTACAAAGACGACGATGATAAGGACTATAAGGATGATGACGACAAATAATAGTCT
AGAGATCCATAACTTCGTATAATGTATGCTATACGAAGTTATCTCGACCCTGTGGAATGTGTGTCAGTTA
GGGTGTGGAAAGTCCCCAGGCTCCCCAGCAGGCAGAAGTATGCAAAGCATGCATCTCAATTAGTCAGCAA
CCAGGTGTGGAAAGTCCCCAGGCTCCCCAGCAGGCAGAAGTATGCAAAGCATGCATCTCAATTAGTCAGC
AACCATAGTCCCGCCCCTAACTCCGCCCATCCCGCCCCTAACTCCGCCCAGTTCCGCCCATTCTCCGCCC
CATGGCTGACTAATTTTTTTTATTTATGCAGAGGCCGAGGCCGCCTCGGCCTCTGAGCTATTCCAGAAGT
AGTGAGGAGGCTTTTTTGGAGGCCTAGGCTTTTGCAAAAAGCTTACCATGACCGAGTACAAGCCCACGGT
GCGCCTCGCCACCCGCGACGACGTCCCCAGGGCCGTACGCACCCTCGCCGCCGCGTTCGCCGACTACCCC
GCCACGCGCCACACCGTCGATCCGGACCGCCACATCGAGCGGGTCACCGAGCTGCAAGAACTCTTCCTCA
CGCGCGTCGGGCTCGACATCGGCAAGGTGTGGGTCGCGGACGACGGCGCCGCGGTGGCGGTCTGGACCAC
GCCGGAGAGCGTCGAAGCGGGGGCGGTGTTCGCCGAGATCGGCCCGCGCATGGCCGAGTTGAGCGGTTCC
CGGCTGGCCGCGCAGCAACAGATGGAAGGCCTCCTGGCGCCGCACCGGCCCAAGGAGCCCGCGTGGTTCC
TGGCCACCGTCGGCGTCTCGCCCGACCACCAGGGCAAGGGTCTGGGCAGCGCCGTCGTGCTCCCCGGAGT
GGAGGCGGCCGAGCGCGCCGGGGTGCCCGCCTTCCTGGAGACCTCCGCGCCCCGCAACCTCCCCTTCTAC
GAGCGGCTCGGCTTCACCGTCACCGCCGACGTCGAGGTGCCCGAAGGACCGCGCACCTGGTGCATGACCC
GCAAGCCCGGTGCCTGANNNNNNNNNNNNNNNNNNNNNNNNNNNNNNNNNNNNNNNNNNNNNNNNNATCG
ATAAAATAAAAGATTTTATTTAGTCTCCAGAAAAAGGGGGGAATGAAAGACCCCACCTGTAGGTTTGGCA
AGCTAGCTTAAGTAACGCCATTTTGCAAGGCATGGAAAAAATACATAACTGAGAATAGAGAAGTTCAGAT
CAGGTCAGGAACAGATGGAACAGCTGAATATGGGCCAAACAGGATATCTGTGGTAAGCAGTTCCTGCCCG
GCTCAGGGCCAAGAACAGATGGAACAGCTGAATATGGGCCAACAGAATATCTGTGGTAAGCAGTTCCTGC
CCCGGCTCAGGGCCAAGAACAGATGGTCCCCAAATGCGGTCCAGCCCTCAGCAGTTTCTAGAGAACATCA
GATGTTTCCAGGGTGCCCAAGACTGAATGACCTGTGCTATGACTACATCAGAGC
