>Addgene plasmid #17526 | pBRIT Pax7 N33-170C | addgene partial sequence | sequence record 23360 | 17526 with pBABE5'
CGTATAATGTATGCTATACGAAGTTATGGATCTAATTAACCCTCACTAAAGGGAACAAAAGCTGGAGCTC
CACCGCGGTGGCGGCCGCTCTAGCCCGGGCGGATCCGCCACCATGGCGGCGCTGCCCGGCGCGGTCCCCA
GGATGATGAGACCCGGCCCGGGGCAGAACTACCCGCGCACCGGCTTCCCCCTGGAAGTGTCCACCCCTCT
TGAATTCATCAAGTTCGGGAAGAAAGAGGACGACGAGGAAGGAGACAAGAAAGAAGAAGATGGCGAGAAG
AAAGCCAAACACAGCATCGATGGCATCCTGGGCGACAAAGGGAACCGTCTGGATGAGGGCTCAGATGTGG
AATCAGAACCCGACCTCCCCCTGAAGCGCAAGCAGCGCCGCAGTCGGACCACGTTCACAGCCGAACAGCT
GGAGGAGCTAGAGAAGGCCTTTGAGAGGACCCACTACCCGGACAACTACACCCGGGAGGAGCTGGCACAT
AGGACCAAGCTCACGG
